Addgene plasmid #199803: E3_pENTR_L3-L2_NI_G1333-DddA11'-N
Purpose: ptpTALECD_v2 vector assembly, Entry clone 3 with attL2 and L3
Depositing lab: Shin-ichi Arimura. Depositing organization: University of Tokyo, Graduate School of Agricultural and Life Sciences. Publication: Characterization and development of a plastid genome base editor, ptpTALECD. Nakazato I, Okuno M, Itoh T, Tsutsumi N, Arimura SI. Plant J. 2023 Aug;115(4):1151-1162. doi: 10.1111/tpj.16311. Epub 2023 Jun 2. PubMed 37265080.
Backbone
  Vector backbone: PINII
  Vector type: TALEN
Growth in bacteria
  Bacterial resistance: Kanamycin, 50 μg/mL
  Growth temperature: 37°C
  Growth strain: DH5alpha
  Copy number: High Copy
Gene/Insert
  Gene/Insert name: C- and N termini of platinum TALEN, a half of the evolved DddA (DddA11'), and a uracil glycosylase inhibitor
  Species: Synthetic
  Cloning method: Ligation Independent Cloning
Terms and licenses: Academic/Nonprofit Terms; Industry Terms: Not Available to Industry
Depositor comments: Multisite Gateway entry vector to express one hand of pTALECD_v2-UGI
How to cite: E3_pENTR_L3-L2_NI_G1333-DddA11'-N was a gift from Shin-ichi Arimura (Addgene plasmid # 199803 ; http://n2t.net/addgene:199803 ; RRID:Addgene_199803)
