[The description below was written by a language model from this plasmid's Addgene catalogue record and pLannotate feature annotations shown in this document.]
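Description:
E3_pENTR_L3-L2_NI_G1333-DddA11'-N is a small (about 4.1 kb) MultiSite Gateway entry clone used as the third entry module when assembling ptpTALECD_v2 vectors, a TALE-based cytidine deaminase system for base editing of the plastid genome in plants. It is propagated in E. coli as a high-copy plasmid through a ColE1/pUC-type origin and selected with kanamycin via an aph(3')-Ia resistance gene. The rrnB T1 and T2 terminators typical of pENTR backbones flank the recombination cassette and shield it from read-through transcription. The catalogue gives the backbone as "PINII" and the vector type as TALEN.

The payload lies between attL3 and attL2, the sites that direct its ordered transfer into a destination vector in an LR reaction alongside the other entry clones. On the reverse strand, the cassette reads as a TALE N-terminal region (annotated by similarity to AvrXa10), then a TALE C-terminal segment (AvrBs3-like), then a fragment of the double-stranded DNA cytidine deaminase DddA, and finally the phage PBS2 uracil glycosylase inhibitor (UGI), which blocks excision of the uracil produced by deamination. According to the record, the DddA portion is one half of the evolved variant DddA11'; the name suggests the N-terminal half of a split at G1333. This half would regain activity only when paired with the complementary half carried by the other TALE arm.

Between the two TALE termini sits a lac promoter/operator and lacZα stuffer with pBluescript-derived MCS remnants, apparently a placeholder for insertion of the platinum TALEN DNA-binding repeat array, though the record does not say so. No plant promoter or plastid-targeting sequence is annotated in this clone. Those elements are presumably supplied by other modules of the assembly, so this plasmid encodes only one "hand" of the editor pair.
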