Features (pLannotate 1.2.2; 21 found; start..end, strand, type, name):
     81..108     +  terminator     rrnB T2 terminator: transcription terminator T2 from the E. coli rrnB gene
    163..255     -  CDS            lacI (fragment): lac repressor; lacI; The lac repressor binds to the lac operator to inhibit transcription in E. coli. This inhibition can be relieved by adding lactose or isopropyl-β-D-thiogalactopyranoside (IPTG).
    438..1026    -  rep_origin     ori: high-copy-number ColE1/pMB1/pBR322/pUC origin of replication
   1173..1982    -  CDS            KanR: aminoglycoside phosphotransferase; aph(3')-Ia; confers resistance to kanamycin in bacteria or G418 (Geneticin®) in eukaryotes
   2116..2134    +  promoter       T7 promoter: promoter for bacteriophage T7 RNA polymerase
   2165..2264    +  protein_bind   attL2: mutant version of attL; recombination site for the Gateway® LR reaction LR Clonase™
   2289..2537    -  CDS            UGI: UNGI_BPPB2 - Experimental evidence at protein level: Swiss-Prot protein existence level 1. This protein binds specifically and reversibly to the host uracil-DNA glycosylase, preventing removal of uracil residues from PBS2 DNA by the host uracil-excision repair system. From Bacillus phage PBS2 (Bacteriophage PBS2).
   2550..2690    -  CDS            dddA (fragment): DDDA_BURC1 - Experimental evidence at protein level: Swiss-Prot protein existence level 1. Toxic component of a toxin-immunity protein module, which functions as a cellular contact-dependent growth inhibition (CDI) system. CDI modules allow bacteria to communicate with and inhibit the growth of closely related neighboring bacteria in a contact-dependent fashion. Bacteria that have this module inhibit or kill bacteria without it, giving them a growth advantage. Probably specifically inhibited by cognate immunity protein DddI (Probable). The C-terminal 163 residue fragment has double-stranded DN
   2691..2810    -  CDS            avrBs3 (fragment): AVRB3_XANEU - Experimental evidence at protein level: Swiss-Prot protein existence level 1. Avirulence protein. Acts as a transcription factor in C.annuum plants. In susceptible plants lacking the Bs3 resistance gene induces expression of a number of genes, including genes homologous to a family of auxin-induced genes, alpha-expansin genes, pectate lyase, anthocyanidin glucoside rhamnosyl transferase and at least one transcription factor, UPA20. Their expression leads to plant hypertrophy in mesophyll cells, probably mainly mediated by UPA20 (PubMed:17962565). In resistant plants induces the h
   2909..2930    +  protein_bind   CAP binding site: CAP binding activates transcription in the presence of cAMP. E. coli catabolite activator protein
   2945..2975    +  promoter       lac promoter: promoter for the E. coli lac operon
   2983..2999    +  protein_bind   lac operator: The lac repressor binds to the lac operator to inhibit transcription in E. coli. This inhibition can be relieved by adding lactose or isopropyl-β-D-thiogalactopyranoside (IPTG). lac repressor encoded by lacI
   3044..3062    +  promoter       T3 promoter: promoter for bacteriophage T3 RNA polymerase
   3078..3101    +  misc_feature   MCS (fragment): pBluescript multiple cloning site
   3110..3128    -  promoter       T7 promoter: promoter for bacteriophage T7 RNA polymerase
   3136..3291    +  CDS            lacZα (fragment): LacZα fragment of β-galactosidase; lacZ fragment
   3296..3314    +  rep_origin     f1 ori (fragment): f1 bacteriophage origin of replication; arrow indicates direction of (+) strand synthesis
   3316..3726    -  CDS            avrXa10 (fragment): AVX10_XANOO - Experimental evidence at protein level: Swiss-Prot protein existence level 1. Avirulence protein. Induces the hypersensitive response (HR)in rice plants carrying the resistance gene Xa10. Activity depends on the presence of the core repeat domains; replacement with repeat domains from other proteins (AvrBs3 of X.euvesicatoria (AC P14727) or AvrXa7 of this organism) does not elicit the HR. Probably acts as a transcription factor in its host plant (rice) to induce plant resistance or disease. From Xanthomonas oryzae pv. oryzae.
   3786..3881    -  protein_bind   attL3: mutant version of attL; recombination site for the Gateway® LR reaction LR Clonase™
   3898..3934    +  CDS            lacZα (fragment): LacZα fragment of β-galactosidase; lacZ fragment
   3981..4024    -  terminator     rrnB T1 terminator: Escherichia coli rrnB; transcription terminator T1 from the E. coli rrnB gene
>Addgene plasmid #199803 | E3_pENTR_L3-L2_NI_G1333-DddA11'-N | addgene full sequence | sequence record 393335 | Addgene NGS Result
GGATTTGAACGTTGTGAAGCAACGGCCCGGAGGGTGGCGGGCAGGACGCCCGCCATAAACTGCCAGGCAT
CAAACTAAGCAGAAGGCCATCCTGACGGATGGCCTTTTTGCGTTTCTACAAACTCTTCCTGGCTAGCGGT
ACGCGTATTAATTGCGTTGCGCTCACTGCCCGCTTTCCAGTCGGGAAACCTGTCGTGCCAGCTGCATTAA
TGAATCGGCCAACGCGCGGGGAGAGGCGGTTTGCGTATTGGGCGCTCTTCCGCTTCCTCGCTCACTGACT
CGCTGCGCTCGGTCGTTCGGCTGCGGCGAGCGGTATCAGCTCACTCAAAGGCGGTAATACGGTTATCCAC
AGAATCAGGGGATAACGCAGGAAAGAACATGTGAGCAAAAGGCCAGCAAAAGGCCAGGAACCGTAAAAAG
GCCGCGTTGCTGGCGTTTTTCCATAGGCTCCGCCCCCCTGACGAGCATCACAAAAATCGACGCTCAAGTC
AGAGGTGGCGAAACCCGACAGGACTATAAAGATACCAGGCGTTTCCCCCTGGAAGCTCCCTCGTGCGCTC
TCCTGTTCCGACCCTGCCGCTTACCGGATACCTGTCCGCCTTTCTCCCTTCGGGAAGCGTGGCGCTTTCT
CATAGCTCACGCTGTAGGTATCTCAGTTCGGTGTAGGTCGTTCGCTCCAAGCTGGGCTGTGTGCACGAAC
CCCCCGTTCAGCCCGACCGCTGCGCCTTATCCGGTAACTATCGTCTTGAGTCCAACCCGGTAAGACACGA
CTTATCGCCACTGGCAGCAGCCACTGGTAACAGGATTAGCAGAGCGAGGTATGTAGGCGGTGCTACAGAG
TTCTTGAAGTGGTGGCCTAACTACGGCTACACTAGAAGAACAGTATTTGGTATCTGCGCTCTGCTGAAGC
CAGTTACCTTCGGAAAAAGAGTTGGTAGCTCTTGATCCGGCAAACAAACCACCGCTGGTAGCGGTGGTTT
TTTTGTTTGCAAGCAGCAGATTACGCGCAGAAAAAAAGGATCTCAAGAAGATCCTTTGATCTTTTCTACG
GGGTCTGACGCTCAGTGGAACGACGCGTAACTCACGTTAAGGGATTTTGGTCATGAGCTTGCGCCGTCCC
GTCAAGTCAGCGTAATGCTCTGCCAGTGTTACAACCAATTAACCAATTCTGATTAGAAAAACTCATCGAG
CATCAAATGAAACTGCAATTTATTCATATCAGGATTATCAATACCATATTTTTGAAAAAGCCGTTTCTGT
AATGAAGGAGAAAACTCACCGAGGCAGTTCCATAGGATGGCAAGATCCTGGTATCGGTCTGCGATTCCGA
CTCGTCCAACATCAATACAACCTATTAATTTCCCCTCGTCAAAAATAAGGTTATCAAGTGAGAAATCACC
ATGAGTGACGACTGAATCCGGTGAGAATGGCAAAAGTTTATGCATTTCTTTCCAGACTTGTTCAACAGGC
CAGCCATTACGCTCGTCATCAAAATCACTCGCATCAACCAAACCGTTATTCATTCGTGATTGCGCCTGAG
CAAGGCGAAATACGCGATCGCTGTTAAAAGGACAATTACAAACAGGAATCGAATGCAACCGGCGCAGGAA
CACTGCCAGCGCATCAACAATATTTTCACCTGAATCAGGATATTCTTCTAATACCTGGAATGCTGTTTTT
CCGGGGATCGCAGTGGTGAGTAACCATGCATCATCAGGAGTACGGATAAAATGCTTGATGGTCGGAAGAG
GCATAAATTCCGTCAGCCAGTTTAGTCTGACCATCTCATCTGTAACATCATTGGCAACGCTACCTTTGCC
ATGTTTCAGAAACAACTCTGGCGCATCGGGCTTCCCATACAAGCGATAGATTGTCGCACCTGATTGCCCG
ACATTATCGCGAGCCCATTTATACCCATATAAATCAGCATCCATGTTGGAATTTAATCGCGGCCTCGACG
TTTCCCGTTGAATATGGCTCATAACACCCCTTGTATTACTGTTTATGTAAGCAGACAGTTTTATTGTTCA
TGATGATATATTTTTATCTTGTGCAATGTAACATCAGAGATTTTGAGACACGGGCCAGAGCTGCCAGGAA
ACAGCTATGACCATGTAATACGACTCACTATAGGGGATATCGCGGCCGCCCTGCAGCTGGATGGCAAATA
ATGATTTTATTTTGACTGATAGTGACCTGTTCGTTGCAACAAATTGATAAGCAATGCTTTCTTATAATGC
CAACTTTGTACAAGAAAGCTGGGTTCTAGAGGATCGCTCGAGTTATCATAGCATCTTGATCTTGTTCTCA
CCATTGGAATCCTGAATCACAAGTGCCCAAGGTTTGTATTCTGGTGCATCAGATGTCAAAAGCATGACGT
TCTCATCTGTTGACTCATCATAAGCGGTATGTACCAGAATGTCAGATTCCGGTTTGTTGCCTATAACCTC
TTCAACTTCTTCTGGCAACATGAGAATGCTCTCTTGGATAACGAGCTGTTTTCCAGTTTCCTTCTCTATG
ATGTCCGAAAGATTCGTACTACCTCCAGAACCACCACTTATGAACACCTTGGATTCTAACCCTCCAGCAT
CATTGACGTAGTAAAAGGTGCCAACAGTTTGCCCATTATAGGCAGGCAATTGAGGAGCTGAAATCTGATA
GGGTCCTAACGCATAGCTACCAGATCCCCCCAATCCCTTTTTCACTGCATCCAGCGCAGGACGCCCGCCG
AGGCAGGCCAAGGCGACGAGGTGGTCGTTGGTCAACGCGGCCAACGCCGGATCAGGGCGAGATAACTGGG
CAACAATTGACTCCAGTGCGGGTCTGCCCCCTATGTTGGATGCAATAGCCACTACCTGCTCAGGGGTGGA
GACGACCGGTGGAAAGCGGGCAGTGAGCGCAACGCAATTAATGTGAGTTAGCTCACTCATTAGGCACCCC
AGGCTTTACACTTTATGCTTCCGGCTCGTATGTTGTGTGGAATTGTGAGCGGATAACAATTTCACACAGG
AAACAGCTATGACCATGATTACGCCAAGCGCGCAATTAACCCTCACTAAAGGGAACAAAAGCTGGAGGAC
CTCGAGGGGGGGCCCGGTACCCAATTCGCCCTATAGTGAGTCGTATTACGCGCGCTCACTGGCCGTCGTT
TTACAACGTCGTGACTGGGAAAACCCTGGCGTTACCCAACTTAATCGCCTTGCAGCACATCCCCCTTTCG
CCAGCTGGCGTAATAGCGAAGAGGCCCGCACCGATCGCCCTTCCCAACAGTTGCGCAGCCTGAATGGCGA
ATGGGACGCGCCCTGTAGCGGCGCCCGTCTCCTTGAGCGGGGCACCCGTCAGTGCATTGCGCCATGCATG
CACTGCCTCCACTGCGGTCACGCCGCCACGTTTTGCAATCTTGAGAAGTTGGCCTGTGTCCAACTGTAAC
GGTGGACCTCTCAACTCTCCCGCCACCGTGAGCAAGGCCTCCAGAGCGCGTGCGCCGGACCACTGTTTGC
CGACGCCAACGATCGCTTCGTGTGTCGCCTCTGGCAACGCTGCGATCATGTCCTGATACTTGACAGCGAC
GGTCCCTAACGCTGCCGGGTGTTGGCTTAACGCAACGATGTGCGCGTGTGTAAACCCGTGGCCGACCAGT
GCCTCGTGGTGCTGCGCCACTGTCGAACGAACCTTCGGTTTGATCTTCTCCTGTTGCTGCTGGCTGTAGC
CGAGCGTGCGTAGATCGGCGATATCGATGCTGTCCATGTGCTGTCTCTCGAACTTGGCAGCGGCGGTCTC
CTTATCAACTTTATTATACAAAGTTGGCATTATAAAAAAGCATTGCTCATCAATTTGTTGCAACGAACAG
GTCACTATCAGTCAAAATAAAATCATTATTTGGGGCCCGAGCTTAAGACTGGCCGTCGTTTTACAACGTC
GTGACTGGGAAAACATCCATGCTAGCGTTAACGCGAGAGTAGGGAACTGCCAGGCATCAAATAAAACGAA
AGGCTCAGTCGGAAGACTGGGCCTTTCGTTTTATCTGTTGTTTGTCGGTGAACGCTCTCCTGAGTAGGAC
AAATCCGCCGGGAGC
